Addgene plasmid #50423: pFUSC3
Purpose: (Empty Backbone) Plasmid compatible with the Golden Gate TALEN cloning system. To clone TAL effectors 3.5 RVDs long.
Depositing lab: Andrew Scharenberg. Depositing organization: University of Washington. Publication: megaTALs: a rare-cleaving nuclease architecture for therapeutic genome engineering. Boissel S, Jarjour J, Astrakhan A, Adey A, Gouble A, Duchateau P, Shendure J, Stoddard BL, Certo MT, Baker D, Scharenberg AM. Nucleic Acids Res. 2013 Nov 26. 10.1093/nar/gkt1224 PubMed 24285304.
Backbone
  Vector backbone: pFUSB3
  Modifications to backbone: Altered DNA sequence between the AflII and FspI sites.
Growth in bacteria
  Bacterial resistance: Spectinomycin, 50 μg/mL
  Growth temperature: 37°C
  Growth strain: DH5alpha
  Copy number: High Copy
Terms and licenses: Academic/Nonprofit Terms; Industry Terms: Not Available to Industry
How to cite: pFUSC3 was a gift from Andrew Scharenberg (Addgene plasmid # 50423 ; http://n2t.net/addgene:50423 ; RRID:Addgene_50423)
