[The description below was written by a language model from this plasmid's Addgene catalogue record and pLannotate feature annotations shown in this document.]
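Description:
pFUSC3 is a small (about 3 kb) empty bacterial cloning vector derived from pFUSB3, one of the array-assembly plasmids of the Golden Gate TALEN system. It was modified by altering the sequence between the AflII and FspI sites of the parent. It serves as an intermediate receiver for assembling short TAL effector repeat arrays, specifically for building TAL effectors 3.5 RVDs long. The associated publication concerns megaTALs, a rare-cleaving nuclease architecture for genome engineering, although the record does not detail how this plasmid is used in that workflow.

The plasmid is propagated in E. coli at high copy number from a ColE1/pUC-type origin and is selected with spectinomycin through an aadA aminoglycoside adenylyltransferase gene. This gene sits downstream of a fragment of the class 1 integron Pc promoter and a short remnant of a gentamicin acetyltransferase gene, which are vestiges of the integron-derived resistance cassette.

The remainder of the annotated sequence is a pBluescript-like cloning region. It contains a CAP binding site, lac promoter and lac operator driving lacZα, which is annotated only as fragments interrupted by a partial multiple cloning site flanked by T7 and T3 promoters. In Golden Gate vectors of this family, such a lacZα cassette usually allows blue/white screening, with the assembled repeat modules replacing it, but the type IIS sites involved are not annotated here. rrnB T1 and T2 terminators and small lacI and f1 origin fragments are also detected and appear to be backbone remnants. No TAL repeats, eukaryotic promoters or nuclease domains are present, consistent with its listing as an empty backbone.
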