Features (pLannotate 1.2.2; 16 found; start..end, strand, type, name):
    140..163     +  promoter       Pc promoter (fragment): intI1 (promoter lies within the coding sequence); class 1 integron promoter
    339..395     +  CDS            GmR (fragment): gentamycin acetyltransferase; aacC1; confers resistance to gentamycin
    402..1193    +  CDS            SmR: aminoglycoside adenylyltransferase (Murphy, 1985); aadA; confers resistance to spectinomycin and streptomycin
   1286..1874    +  rep_origin     ori: high-copy-number ColE1/pMB1/pBR322/pUC origin of replication
   2057..2149    +  CDS            lacI (fragment): lac repressor; lacI; The lac repressor binds to the lac operator to inhibit transcription in E. coli. This inhibition can be relieved by adding lactose or isopropyl-β-D-thiogalactopyranoside (IPTG).
   2204..2231    -  terminator     rrnB T2 terminator: transcription terminator T2 from the E. coli rrnB gene
   2363..2406    +  terminator     rrnB T1 terminator: Escherichia coli rrnB; transcription terminator T1 from the E. coli rrnB gene
   2453..2489    -  CDS            lacZα (fragment): LacZα fragment of β-galactosidase; lacZ fragment
   2545..2563    -  rep_origin     f1 ori (fragment): f1 bacteriophage origin of replication; arrow indicates direction of (+) strand synthesis
   2568..2723    -  CDS            lacZα (fragment): LacZα fragment of β-galactosidase; lacZ fragment
   2731..2749    +  promoter       T7 promoter: promoter for bacteriophage T7 RNA polymerase
   2758..2781    -  misc_feature   MCS (fragment): pBluescript multiple cloning site
   2797..2815    -  promoter       T3 promoter: promoter for bacteriophage T3 RNA polymerase
   2860..2876    -  protein_bind   lac operator: The lac repressor binds to the lac operator to inhibit transcription in E. coli. This inhibition can be relieved by adding lactose or isopropyl-β-D-thiogalactopyranoside (IPTG). lac repressor encoded by lacI
   2884..2914    -  promoter       lac promoter: promoter for the E. coli lac operon
   2929..2950    -  protein_bind   CAP binding site: CAP binding activates transcription in the presence of cAMP. E. coli catabolite activator protein
>Addgene plasmid #50423 | pFUSC3 | depositor full sequence | sequence record 75341 | pFUSC3 sequence 2995 bps
GACCATGGCCTGACCCCGGACCAAGTGGTGGCTATCGAGACGTCTAGACCAGCCAGGACAGAAATGCCTC
GACTTCGCTGCTACCCAAGGTTGCCGGGTGACGCACACCGTGGAAACGGATGAAGGCACGAACCCAGTGG
ACATAAGCCTGTTCGGTTCGTAAGCTGTAATGCAAGTAGCGTATGCGCTCACGCAACTGGTCCAGAACCT
TGACCGAACGCAGCGGTGGTAACGGCGCAGTGGCGGTTTTCATGGCTTGTTATGACTGTTTTTTTGGGGT
ACAGTCTATGCCTCGGGCATCCAAGCAGCAAGCGCGTTACGCCGTGGGTCGATGTTTGATGTTATGGAGC
AGCAACGATGTTACGCAGCAGGGCAGTCGCCCTAAAACAAAGTTAAACATTATGAGGGAAGCGGTGATCG
CCGAAGTATCGACTCAACTATCAGAGGTAGTTGGCGTCATCGAGCGCCATCTCGAACCGACGTTGCTGGC
CGTACATTTGTACGGCTCCGCAGTGGATGGCGGCCTGAAGCCACACAGTGATATTGATTTGCTGGTTACG
GTGACCGTAAGGCTTGATGAAACAACGCGGCGAGCTTTGATCAACGACCTTTTGGAAACTTCGGCTTCCC
CTGGAGAGAGCGAGATTCTCCGCGCTGTAGAAGTCACCATTGTTGTGCACGACGACATCATTCCGTGGCG
TTATCCAGCTAAGCGCGAACTGCAATTTGGAGAATGGCAGCGCAATGACATTCTTGCAGGTATCTTCGAG
CCAGCCACGATCGACATTGATCTGGCTATCTTGCTGACAAAAGCAAGAGAACATAGCGTTGCCTTGGTAG
GTCCAGCGGCGGAGGAACTCTTTGATCCGGTTCCTGAACAGGATCTATTTGAGGCGCTAAATGAAACCTT
AACGCTATGGAACTCGCCGCCCGACTGGGCTGGCGATGAGCGAAATGTAGTGCTTACGTTGTCCCGCATT
TGGTACAGCGCAGTAACCGGCAAAATCGCGCCGAAGGATGTCGCTGCCGACTGGGCAATGGAGCGCCTGC
CGGCCCAGTATCAGCCCGTCATACTTGAAGCTAGACAGGCTTATCTTGGACAAGAAGAAGATCGCTTGGC
CTCGCGCGCAGATCAGTTGGAAGAATTTGTCCACTACGTGAAAGGCGAGATCACCAAGGTAGTCGGCAAA
TAACCCTCGAGCCACCCATGACCAAAATCCCTTAACGTGAGTTACGCGTCGTTCCACTGAGCGTCAGACC
CCGTAGAAAAGATCAAAGGATCTTCTTGAGATCCTTTTTTTCTGCGCGTAATCTGCTGCTTGCAAACAAA
AAAACCACCGCTACCAGCGGTGGTTTGTTTGCCGGATCAAGAGCTACCAACTCTTTTTCCGAAGGTAACT
GGCTTCAGCAGAGCGCAGATACCAAATACTGTCCTTCTAGTGTAGCCGTAGTTAGGCCACCACTTCAAGA
ACTCTGTAGCACCGCCTACATACCTCGCTCTGCTAATCCTGTTACCAGTGGCTGCTGCCAGTGGCGATAA
GTCGTGTCTTACCGGGTTGGACTCAAGACGATAGTTACCGGATAAGGCGCAGCGGTCGGGCTGAACGGGG
GGTTCGTGCACACAGCCCAGCTTGGAGCGAACGACCTACACCGAACTGAGATACCTACAGCGTGAGCATT
GAGAAAGCGCCACGCTTCCCGAAGGGAGAAAGGCGGACAGGTATCCGGTAAGCGGCAGGGTCGGAACAGG
AGAGCGCACGAGGGAGCTTCCAGGGGGAAACGCCTGGTATCTTTATAGTCCTGTCGGGTTTCGCCACCTC
TGACTTGAGCGTCGATTTTTGTGATGCTCGTCAGGGGGGCGGAGCCTATGGAAAAACGCCAGCAACGCGG
CCTTTTTACGGTTCCTGGCCTTTTGCTGGCCTTTTGCTCACATGTTCTTTCCTGCGTTATCCCCTGATTC
TGTGGATAACCGTATTACCGCCTTTGAGTGAGCTGATACCGCTCGCCGCAGCCGAACGACCGAGCGCAGC
GAGTCAGTGAGCGAGGAAGCGGAAGAGCGCCCAATACGCAAACCGCCTCTCCCCGCGCGTTGGCCGATTC
ATTAATGCAGCTGGCACGACAGGTTTCCCGACTGGAAAGCGGGCAGTGAGCGCAACGCAATTAATACGCG
TACCGCTAGCCAGGAAGAGTTTGTAGAAACGCAAAAAGGCCATCCGTCAGGATGGCCTTCTGCTTAGTTT
GATGCCTGGCAGTTTATGGCGGGCGTCCTGCCCGCCACCCTCCGGGCCGTTGCTTCACAACGTTCAAATC
CGCTCCCGGCGGATTTGTCCTACTCAGGAGAGCGTTCACCGACAAACAACAGATAAAACGAAAGGCCCAG
TCTTCCGACTGAGCCTTTCGTTTTATTTGATGCCTGGCAGTTCCCTACTCTCGCGTTAACGCTAGCATGG
ATGTTTTCCCAGTCACGACGTTGTAAAACGACGGCCAGTCTTAAGCGTCTCCCCCTGAACCTGACCCCGG
ACCAAGTGGTGGCTATCGAGACCGGCGCCGCTACAGGGCGCGTCCCATTCGCCATTCAGGCTGCGCAACT
GTTGGGAAGGGCGATCGGTGCGGGCCTCTTCGCTATTACGCCAGCTGGCGAAAGGGGGATGTGCTGCAAG
GCGATTAAGTTGGGTAACGCCAGGGTTTTCCCAGTCACGACGTTGTAAAACGACGGCCAGTGAGCGCGCG
TAATACGACTCACTATAGGGCGAATTGGGTACCGGGCCCCCCCTCGAGGTCCTCCAGCTTTTGTTCCCTT
TAGTGAGGGTTAATTGCGCGCTTGGCGTAATCATGGTCATAGCTGTTTCCTGTGTGAAATTGTTATCCGC
TCACAATTCCACACAACATACGAGCCGGAAGCATAAAGTGTAAAGCCTGGGGTGCCTAATGAGTGAGCTA
ACTCACATTAATTGCGTTGCGCTCACTGCCCGCTTTCCACCGGTGGTCTCGCCAG
