>Addgene plasmid #50423 | pFUSC3 | addgene partial sequence | sequence record 77976 | M13_pUC_rev
TGACCATGATTACGCCAAGCGCGCAATTAACCCTCACTAAAGGGAACAAAAGCTGGAGGACCTCGAGGGG
GGGCCCGGTACCCAATTCGCCCTATAGTGAGTCGTATTACGCGCGCTCACTGGCCGTCGTTTTACAACGT
CGTGACTGGGAAAACCCTGGCGTTACCCAACTTAATCGCCTTGCAGCACATCCCCCTTTCGCCAGCTGGC
GTAATAGCGAAGAGGCCCGCACCGATCGCCCTTCCCAACAGTTGCGCAGCCTGAATGGCGAATGGGACGC
GCCCTGTAGCGGCGCCGGTCTCGATAGCCACCACTTGGTCCGGGGTCAGGTTCAGGGGGAGACGCTTAAG
ACTGGCCGTCGTTTTACAACGTCGTGACTGGGAAAACATCCATGCTAGCGTTAACGCGAGAGTAGGGAAC
TGCCAGGCATCAAATAAAACGAAAGGCTCAGTCGGAAGACTGGGCCTTTCGTTTTATCTGTTGTTTGTCG
GTGAACGCTCTCCTGAGTAGGACAAATCCGCCGGGAGCGGATTTGAACGTTGTGAAGCAACGGCCCGGAG
GGTGGCGGGCAGGACGCCCGCCATAAACTGCCAGGCATCAAACTAAGCAGAAGGCCATCCTGACGGATGG
CCTTTTTGCGTTTCTACAAACTCTTCCTGGCTAGCGGTACGCGTATTAATTGCGTTGCGCTCACTGCCCG
CTTTCCAGTCGGGAAACCTGTCGTGCCAGCTGCATTAATGAATCGGCCAACGCGCGGG
