>Addgene plasmid #50423 | pFUSC3 | addgene partial sequence | sequence record 78516 | T7 5'-TAATACGACTCACTATAGGG-3'
CCTCGAGGTCCTCCAGCTTTTGTTCCCTTTAGTGAGGGTTAATTGCGCGCTTGGCGTAATCATGGTCATA
GCTGTTTCCTGTGTGAAATTGTTATCCGCTCACAATTCCACACAACATACGAGCCGGAAGCATAAAGTGT
AAAGCCTGGGGTGCCTAATGAGTGAGCTAACTCACATTAATTGCGTTGCGCTCACTGCCCGCTTTCCACC
GGTGGTCTCGCCAGGACCATGGCCTGACCCCGGACCAAGTGGTGGCTATCGAGACGTCTAGACCAGCCAG
GACAGAAATGCCTCGACTTCGCTGCTACCCAAGGTTGCCGGGTGACGCACACCGTGGAAACGGATGAAGG
CACGAACCCAGTGGACATAAGCCTGTTCGGTTCGTAAGCTGTAATGCAAGTAGCGTATGCGCTCACGCAA
CTGGTCCAGAACCTTGACCGAACGCAGCGGTGGTAACGGCGCAGTGGCGGTTTTCATGGCTTGTTATGAC
TGTTTTTTTGGGGTACAGTCTATGCCTCGGGCATCCAAGCAGCAAGCGCGTTACGCCGTGGGTCGATGTT
TGATGTTATGGAGCAGCAACGATGTTACGCAGCAGGGCAGTCGCCCTAAAACAAAGTTAAACATTATGAG
GGAAGCGGTGATCGCCGAAGTATCGACTCAACTATCAGAGGTAGTTGGCGTCATCGAGCGCCATCTCGAA
CCGACGTTGCTGGCCGTACATTTGTACGGCTCCGCAGTGGATGGCGGCCTGAAGCCACACAGTGATATTG
ATTTGCTGGTTACGGTGACCGTAAGGCTTGATGAAACAACGCGGCGAGCTTTGATCAACGACCTTTTGGA
AACTTCGGCTTCCCCTGGAGAGAGCGAGATTCTCCGCGCTGTAGAAGTCACCATTGTTGTGCACGACGAC
